Addgene plasmid #215910: pcDNA.5.1-FHS-TNRC6A-SD-S1332D/S1346D/S1616D/S1691D
Purpose: Expression of TNRC6A-silencing domain (SD) with S1332D/S1346D/S1616D/S1691D mutation
Depositing lab: Kumiko Ui-Tei. Depositing organization: The University of Tokyo. Publication: Identification of Phosphorylated Amino Acids in Human TNRC6A C-Terminal Region and Their Effects on the Interaction with the CCR4-NOT Complex. Munakata F, Suzawa M, Ui-Tei K. Genes (Basel). 2021 Feb 13;12(2):271. doi: 10.3390/genes12020271. PubMed 33668648.
Backbone
  Vector backbone: pcDNA5/FRT/TO
  Vector type: Mammalian Expression
Growth in bacteria
  Bacterial resistance: Ampicillin, 100 μg/mL
  Growth temperature: 37°C
  Growth strain: DH5alpha
  Copy number: High Copy
Gene/Insert
  Gene/Insert name: TNRC6A
  Species: H. sapiens (human)
  Mutation: contain aa1224-1709, S1332D, S1346D, S1616D, S1691D
  Entrez Gene: TNRC6A (a.k.a. CAGH26, FAME6, GW1, GW182, TNRC6)
  Tag / fusion protein: Flag-HA-SBP (N terminal on insert)
  Cloning method: Restriction Enzyme; 5′ cloning site Unknown (unknown if destroyed)
Terms and licenses: Academic/Nonprofit Terms; Industry Terms: Not Available to Industry
How to cite: pcDNA.5.1-FHS-TNRC6A-SD-S1332D/S1346D/S1616D/S1691D was a gift from Kumiko Ui-Tei (Addgene plasmid # 215910 ; http://n2t.net/addgene:215910 ; RRID:Addgene_215910)
