[The description below was written by a language model from this plasmid's Addgene catalogue record and pLannotate feature annotations shown in this document.]
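Description:
pcDNA.5.1-FHS-TNRC6A-SD-S1332D/S1346D/S1616D/S1691D is a mammalian expression plasmid of about 6.8 kb built on the pcDNA5/FRT/TO backbone. It is propagated in E. coli through a high-copy ColE1/pUC-type origin and selected with ampicillin via the β-lactamase gene. Expression of the insert is driven by the CMV immediate-early enhancer and promoter. Two short tet-operator matches lie just downstream of the promoter, consistent with the tetracycline-regulatable "TO" design, in which transcription is repressed in cells that supply Tet repressor and is otherwise constitutive. A bovine growth hormone polyadenylation signal terminates the transcript. The backbone also carries an FRT site directly upstream of a hygromycin resistance coding sequence with an SV40 poly(A) signal. No intact promoter is annotated in front of this sequence. That arrangement allows FLP-mediated integration into a host cell line with a matching FRT locus, followed by hygromycin selection of the integrants.

The payload is the C-terminal silencing domain of human TNRC6A (GW182), amino acids 1224–1709. It is fused at its N terminus to a tandem Flag-HA-SBP tag for immunodetection and for streptavidin-based affinity capture. The automated annotation labels the coding region by its mouse homologue, but the catalogue entry states that it is human. Four serines (S1332, S1346, S1616 and S1691) are changed to aspartate, substitutions commonly used to mimic phosphorylation. TNRC6A acts as a scaffold in miRNA- and siRNA-mediated silencing, linking Argonaute proteins to deadenylase complexes. According to the associated publication, the construct relates to work on how phosphorylated residues in the TNRC6A C-terminal region affect its interaction with the CCR4-NOT complex.
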