Features (pLannotate 1.2.2; 27 found; start..end, strand, type, name):
     28..80      -  misc_feature   bom (fragment): basis of mobility region from pBR322
    235..614     +  enhancer       CMV enhancer: human cytomegalovirus immediate early enhancer
    615..818     +  promoter       CMV promoter: human cytomegalovirus (CMV) immediate early promoter
    820..839     +  promoter       PLtetO-1 promoter (fragment): modified phage lambda PL promoter with tet operator sites (Lutz and Bujard, 1997)
    841..860     +  promoter       PLtetO-1 promoter (fragment): modified phage lambda PL promoter with tet operator sites (Lutz and Bujard, 1997)
    868..901     +  promoter       TRE3GV promoter (fragment): 3rd-generation Tet-responsive promoter that can be activated by binding of Tet-On® 3G, optimized for retroviral and lentiviral vectors
    971..990     +  misc_feature   MCS (fragment): pBluescript multiple cloning site
    998..1021    +  CDS            3xFLAG (fragment): three tandem FLAG® epitope tags
   1022..1049    +  CDS            3xHA (fragment): three tandem HA epitope tags
   1052..1165    +  CDS            SBP: streptavidin-binding peptide selected from a peptide library; binds streptavidin with nanomolar affinity (Keefe et al., 2001)
   1154..2638    +  CDS            Tnrc6a (fragment): TNR6A_MOUSE - Also known as Kiaa1460. Experimental evidence at protein level: Swiss-Prot protein existence level 1. Plays a role in RNA-mediated gene silencing by both micro- RNAs (miRNAs) and short interfering RNAs (siRNAs) (PubMed:22187428). Required for miRNA-dependent repression of translation and for siRNA- dependent endonucleolytic cleavage of complementary mRNAs by argonaute family proteins (PubMed:22187428). As a scaffolding protein, associates with argonaute proteins bound to partially complementary mRNAs, and can simultaneously recruit CCR4-NOT and PAN deadenylase complexes (By simil
   2642..2662    +  misc_feature   MCS (fragment): pBluescript multiple cloning site
   2702..2720    -  promoter       T7 promoter: promoter for bacteriophage T7 RNA polymerase
   2753..2977    +  polyA_signal   bGH poly(A) signal: bovine growth hormone polyadenylation signal
   2981..3002    +  promoter       SV40 promoter (fragment): SV40 enhancer and early promoter
   3023..3256    +  rep_origin     f1 ori (fragment) (sequence partly withheld): f1 bacteriophage origin of replication; arrow indicates direction of (+) strand synthesis
   3261..3308    +  protein_bind   FRT: FLP-mediated recombination occurs in the 8-bp core sequence TCTAGAAA (Turan and Bode, 2011). FLP recombinase from the Saccharomyces cerevisiae 2μ plasmid
   3316..4338    +  CDS            HygR: aminoglycoside phosphotransferase from E. coli; aph(4)-Ia; confers resistance to hygromycin
   4348..4473    +  CDS            ble (fragment): BLE_KLEPN - Experimental evidence at protein level: Swiss-Prot protein existence level 1. Binding protein with a strong affinity to the bleomycin family of antibiotics. Binds to CL990; an antimitotic-antibiotic compound. From Klebsiella pneumoniae.
   4468..4589    +  polyA_signal   SV40 poly(A) signal: SV40 polyadenylation signal
   4662..4678    -  protein_bind   lac operator: The lac repressor binds to the lac operator to inhibit transcription in E. coli. This inhibition can be relieved by adding lactose or isopropyl-β-D-thiogalactopyranoside (IPTG). lac repressor encoded by lacI
   4686..4716    -  promoter       lac promoter: promoter for the E. coli lac operon
   4731..4752    -  protein_bind   CAP binding site: CAP binding activates transcription in the presence of cAMP. E. coli catabolite activator protein
   4765..4857    -  CDS            lacI (fragment): lac repressor; lacI; The lac repressor binds to the lac operator to inhibit transcription in E. coli. This inhibition can be relieved by adding lactose or isopropyl-β-D-thiogalactopyranoside (IPTG).
   5040..5628    -  rep_origin     ori: high-copy-number ColE1/pMB1/pBR322/pUC origin of replication
   5799..6659    -  CDS            AmpR: β-lactamase; bla; confers resistance to ampicillin, carbenicillin, and related antibiotics
   6660..6764    -  promoter       AmpR promoter: bla
>Addgene plasmid #215910 | pcDNA.5.1-FHS-TNRC6A-SD-S1332D/S1346D/S1616D/S1691D | addgene full sequence | sequence record 443730 | Addgene NGS Result
GACGGATCGGGAGATCTCCCGATCCCCTATGGTGCACTCTCAGTACAATCTGCTCTGATGCCGCATAGTT
AAGCCAGTATCTGCTCCCTGCTTGTGTGTTGGAGGTCGCTGAGTAGTGCGCGAGCAAAATTTAAGCTACA
ACAAGGCAAGGCTTGACCGACAATTGCATGAAGAATCTGCTTAGGGTTAGGCGTTTTGCGCTGCTTCGCG
ATGTACGGGCCAGATATACGCGTTGACATTGATTATTGACTAGTTATTAATAGTAATCAATTACGGGGTC
ATTAGTTCATAGCCCATATATGGAGTTCCGCGTTACATAACTTACGGTAAATGGCCCGCCTGGCTGACCG
CCCAACGACCCCCGCCCATTGACGTCAATAATGACGTATGTTCCCATAGTAACGCCAATAGGGACTTTCC
ATTGACGTCAATGGGTGGAGTATTTACGGTAAACTGCCCACTTGGCAGTACATCAAGTGTATCATATGCC
AAGTACGCCCCCTATTGACGTCAATGACGGTAAATGGCCCGCCTGGCATTATGCCCAGTACATGACCTTA
TGGGACTTTCCTACTTGGCAGTACATCTACGTATTAGTCATCGCTATTACCATGGTGATGCGGTTTTGGC
AGTACATCAATGGGCGTGGATAGCGGTTTGACTCACGGGGATTTCCAAGTCTCCACCCCATTGACGTCAA
TGGGAGTTTGTTTTGGCACCAAAATCAACGGGACTTTCCAAAATGTCGTAACAACTCCGCCCCATTGACG
CAAATGGGCGGTAGGCGTGTACGGTGGGAGGTCTATATAAGCAGAGCTCTCCCTATCAGTGATAGAGATC
TCCCTATCAGTGATAGAGATCGTCGACGAGCTCGTTTAGTGAACCGTCAGATCGCCTGGAGACGCCATCC
ACGCTGTTTTGACCTCCATAGAAGACACCGGGACCGATCCAGCCTCCGGACTCTAGCGTTTCCACCGCGG
TGGCGGCCGCCACCATGGATTACAAGGATGACGACGATAAGTACCCATACGATGTTCCAGATTACGCTTC
TATGGACGAGAAGACCACCGGCTGGCGGGGCGGCCACGTGGTGGAGGGCCTGGCCGGCGAGCTGGAGCAG
CTGCGGGCCAGGCTGGAGCACCACCCTCAGGGCCAGCGGGAGCCCTGCCCGGGCGGATCCCCACTCCATC
AGCCAGCCATGAAGTCTTTCCTTGACAATGTCATGCCCCACACTACACCTGAGCTGCAAAAAGGGCCATC
ACCAATAAATGCTTTCAGCAACTTCCCTATAGGCTTGAACTCAAACTTGAATGTAAATATGGATATGAAC
AGTATTAAAGAGCCACAGTCAAGACTAAGGAAGTGGACGACAGTGGACAGCATTTCTGTGAACACATCTT
TGGATCAAAACTCCAGCAAACATGGTGCTATTTCAAGTGGTTTCAGGCTGGAAGAGTCTCCATTTGTTCC
CTATGACTTTATGAACAGCAGTACTTCACCAGCCAGTCCTCCAGGTTCAATAGGAGATGGCTGGCCACGT
GCCAAATCGCCTAACGGCTCTAGCAGTGTTAATTGGCCACCAGAATTTCGTCCTGGTGAGCCATGGAAAG
GTTATCCAAACATTGACCCTGAAACTGACCCTTACGTCACTCCTGGCAGTGTCATAAACAATCTTTCAAT
TAATACTGTGCGGGAAGTTGACCACCTCAGGGACAGGAACAGTGGGTCATCCTCATCCTTGAACACCACG
CTGCCTTCAACTAGTGCCTGGTCATCCATTCGTGCCTCCAACTACAACGTTCCCCTCAGCAGTACAGCAC
AAAGCACTTCAGCCAGAAATAGTGATTCCAAATTGACATGGTCTCCTGGTTCAGTTACAAACACCTCTCT
GGCTCATGAGCTGTGGAAGGTCCCTTTGCCACCTAAAAACATCACTGCTCCGTCCCGCCCACCTCCGGGA
CTGACTGGTCAGAAGCCACCCTTGTCTACGTGGGATAATTCTCCCCTTCGTATAGGTGGAGGATGGGGAA
ATTCTGACGCCAGATATACCCCAGGTTCCAGCTGGGGTGAGAGCAGCTCAGGGAGAATAACAAATTGGCT
TGTTCTAAAAAACCTTACACCTCAGATCGATGGCTCAACTCTGCGCACTCTGTGCATGCAGCACGGCCCG
CTGATCACATTCCACCTGAACCTCCCTCACGGAAATGCTCTGGTCCGCTACAGTTCAAAAGAAGAGGTAG
TGAAGGCACAAAAGTCTCTGCACATGTGTGTACTGGGGAATACTACTATTCTTGCTGAGTTTGCCAGTGA
AGAGGAGATCAGTCGTTTCTTTGCACAAAGCCAGTCTCTGACCCCTGATCCCGGCTGGCAGTCTCTCGGG
TCCAGCCAGAGCCGGCTGGGCTCCCTCGACTGTTCCCACTCATTCTCCAGCCGGACCGATCTCAATCACT
GGAATGGTGCTGGGCTGTCGGGAACTAACTGTGGAGACCTTCACGGCACTTCACTCTGGGGGACCCCGCA
TTATTCCACAAGCCTGTGGGGTCCCCCAAGCAGCAGCGACCCCCGAGGAATTAGCAGCCCAGACCCCATT
AACGCTTTTCTTTCTGTTGACCACCTGGGTGGGGGTGGAGAGTCCATGTAACTCGAGGGGGGGCCCGGTA
CCTTAATTAATTAAGGTACCAGGTAAGTGTACCCAATTCGCCCTATAGTGAGTCGTATTACAATTCACTC
GAAACCCGCTGATCAGCCTCGACTGTGCCTTCTAGTTGCCAGCCATCTGTTGTTTGCCCCTCCCCCGTGC
CTTCCTTGACCCTGGAAGGTGCCACTCCCACTGTCCTTTCCTAATAAAATGAGGAAATTGCATCGCATTG
TCTGAGTAGGTGTCATTCTATTCTGGGGGGTGGGGTGGGGCAGGACAGCAAGGGGGAGGATTGGGAAGAC
AATAGCAGGCATGCTGGGGATGCGGTGGGCTCTATGGCTTCTGAGGCGGAAAGAACCAGCTGGGGCTCTA
GGGGGTATCCCC
[124 nt withheld, positions 3023-3146]
C
[91 nt withheld, positions 3148-3238]
AGGGTGATGGTTCACGTACCTAGAAGTTCCTATTCCGAAGTTCCTATTCTCTAGAAAGTATAGGAACTTC
CTTGGCCAAAAAGCCTGAACTCACCGCGACGTCTGTCGAGAAGTTTCTGATCGAAAAGTTCGACAGCGTC
TCCGACCTGATGCAGCTCTCGGAGGGCGAAGAATCTCGTGCTTTCAGCTTCGATGTAGGAGGGCGTGGAT
ATGTCCTGCGGGTAAATAGCTGCGCCGATGGTTTCTACAAAGATCGTTATGTTTATCGGCACTTTGCATC
GGCCGCGCTCCCGATTCCGGAAGTGCTTGACATTGGGGAATTCAGCGAGAGCCTGACCTATTGCATCTCC
CGCCGTGCACAGGGTGTCACGTTGCAAGACCTGCCTGAAACCGAACTGCCCGCTGTTCTGCAGCCGGTCG
CGGAGGCCATGGATGCGATCGCTGCGGCCGATCTTAGCCAGACGAGCGGGTTCGGCCCATTCGGACCGCA
AGGAATCGGTCAATACACTACATGGCGTGATTTCATATGCGCGATTGCTGATCCCCATGTGTATCACTGG
CAAACTGTGATGGACGACACCGTCAGTGCGTCCGTCGCGCAGGCTCTCGATGAGCTGATGCTTTGGGCCG
AGGACTGCCCCGAAGTCCGGCACCTCGTGCACGCGGATTTCGGCTCCAACAATGTCCTGACGGACAATGG
CCGCATAACAGCGGTCATTGACTGGAGCGAGGCGATGTTCGGGGATTCCCAATACGAGGTCGCCAACATC
TTCTTCTGGAGGCCGTGGTTGGCTTGTATGGAGCAGCAGACGCGCTACTTCGAGCGGAGGCATCCGGAGC
TTGCAGGATCGCCGCGGCTCCGGGCGTATATGCTCCGCATTGGTCTTGACCAACTCTATCAGAGCTTGGT
TGACGGCAATTTCGATGATGCAGCTTGGGCGCAGGGTCGATGCGACGCAATCGTCCGATCCGGAGCCGGG
ACTGTCGGGCGTACACAAATCGCCCGCAGAAGCGCGGCCGTCTGGACCGATGGCTGTGTAGAAGTACTCG
CCGATAGTGGAAACCGACGCCCCAGCACTCGTCCGAGGGCAAAGGAATAGCACGTACTACGAGATTTCGA
TTCCACCGCCGCCTTCTATGAAAGGTTGGGCTTCGGAATCGTTTTCCGGGACGCCGGCTGGATGATCCTC
CAGCGCGGGGATCTCATGCTGGAGTTCTTCGCCCACCCCAACTTGTTTATTGCAGCTTATAATGGTTACA
AATAAAGCAATAGCATCACAAATTTCACAAATAAAGCATTTTTTTCACTGCATTCTAGTTGTGGTTTGTC
CAAACTCATCAATGTATCTTATCATGTCTGTATACCGTCGACCTCTAGCTAGAGCTTGGCGTAATCATGG
TCATAGCTGTTTCCTGTGTGAAATTGTTATCCGCTCACAATTCCACACAACATACGAGCCGGAAGCATAA
AGTGTAAAGCCTGGGGTGCCTAATGAGTGAGCTAACTCACATTAATTGCGTTGCGCTCACTGCCCGCTTT
CCAGTCGGGAAACCTGTCGTGCCAGCTGCATTAATGAATCGGCCAACGCGCGGGGAGAGGCGGTTTGCGT
ATTGGGCGCTCTTCCGCTTCCTCGCTCACTGACTCGCTGCGCTCGGTCGTTCGGCTGCGGCGAGCGGTAT
CAGCTCACTCAAAGGCGGTAATACGGTTATCCACAGAATCAGGGGATAACGCAGGAAAGAACATGTGAGC
AAAAGGCCAGCAAAAGGCCAGGAACCGTAAAAAGGCCGCGTTGCTGGCGTTTTTCCATAGGCTCCGCCCC
CCTGACGAGCATCACAAAAATCGACGCTCAAGTCAGAGGTGGCGAAACCCGACAGGACTATAAAGATACC
AGGCGTTTCCCCCTGGAAGCTCCCTCGTGCGCTCTCCTGTTCCGACCCTGCCGCTTACCGGATACCTGTC
CGCCTTTCTCCCTTCGGGAAGCGTGGCGCTTTCTCATAGCTCACGCTGTAGGTATCTCAGTTCGGTGTAG
GTCGTTCGCTCCAAGCTGGGCTGTGTGCACGAACCCCCCGTTCAGCCCGACCGCTGCGCCTTATCCGGTA
ACTATCGTCTTGAGTCCAACCCGGTAAGACACGACTTATCGCCACTGGCAGCAGCCACTGGTAACAGGAT
TAGCAGAGCGAGGTATGTAGGCGGTGCTACAGAGTTCTTGAAGTGGTGGCCTAACTACGGCTACACTAGA
AGAACAGTATTTGGTATCTGCGCTCTGCTGAAGCCAGTTACCTTCGGAAAAAGAGTTGGTAGCTCTTGAT
CCGGCAAACAAACCACCGCTGGTAGCGGTGGTTTTTTTGTTTGCAAGCAGCAGATTACGCGCAGAAAAAA
AGGATCTCAAGAAGATCCTTTGATCTTTTCTACGGGGTCTGACGCTCAGTGGAACGAAAACTCACGTTAA
GGGATTTTGGTCATGAGATTATCAAAAAGGATCTTCACCTAGATCCTTTTAAATTAAAAATGAAGTTTTA
AATCAATCTAAAGTATATATGAGTAAACTTGGTCTGACAGTTACCAATGCTTAATCAGTGAGGCACCTAT
CTCAGCGATCTGTCTATTTCGTTCATCCATAGTTGCCTGACTCCCCGTCGTGTAGATAACTACGATACGG
GAGGGCTTACCATCTGGCCCCAGTGCTGCAATGATACCGCGAGACCCACGCTCACCGGCTCCAGATTTAT
CAGCAATAAACCAGCCAGCCGGAAGGGCCGAGCGCAGAAGTGGTCCTGCAACTTTATCCGCCTCCATCCA
GTCTATTAATTGTTGCCGGGAAGCTAGAGTAAGTAGTTCGCCAGTTAATAGTTTGCGCAACGTTGTTGCC
ATTGCTACAGGCATCGTGGTGTCACGCTCGTCGTTTGGTATGGCTTCATTCAGCTCCGGTTCCCAACGAT
CAAGGCGAGTTACATGATCCCCCATGTTGTGCAAAAAAGCGGTTAGCTCCTTCGGTCCTCCGATCGTTGT
CAGAAGTAAGTTGGCCGCAGTGTTATCACTCATGGTTATGGCAGCACTGCATAATTCTCTTACTGTCATG
CCATCCGTAAGATGCTTTTCTGTGACTGGTGAGTACTCAACCAAGTCATTCTGAGAATAGTGTATGCGGC
GACCGAGTTGCTCTTGCCCGGCGTCAATACGGGATAATACCGCGCCACATAGCAGAACTTTAAAAGTGCT
CATCATTGGAAAACGTTCTTCGGGGCGAAAACTCTCAAGGATCTTACCGCTGTTGAGATCCAGTTCGATG
TAACCCACTCGTGCACCCAACTGATCTTCAGCATCTTTTACTTTCACCAGCGTTTCTGGGTGAGCAAAAA
CAGGAAGGCAAAATGCCGCAAAAAAGGGAATAAGGGCGACACGGAAATGTTGAATACTCATACTCTTCCT
TTTTCAATATTATTGAAGCATTTATCAGGGTTATTGTCTCATGAGCGGATACATATTTGAATGTATTTAG
AAAAATAAACAAATAGGGGTTCCGCGCACATTTCCCCGAAAAGTGCCACCTGACGTC
